>Addgene plasmid #55089 | mCherry-miniSOG-EB3-7 | addgene full sequence | sequence record 381238 | Addgene NGS Result
GTTATCCCCTGATTCTGTGGATAACCGTATTACCGCCATGCATTAGTTATTAATAGTAATCAATTACGGG
GTCATTAGTTCATAGCCCATATATGGAGTTCCGCGTTACATAACTTACGGTAAATGGCCCGCCTGGCTGA
CCGCCCAACGACCCCCGCCCATTGACGTCAATAATGACGTATGTTCCCATAGTAACGCCAATAGGGACTT
TCCATTGACGTCAATGGGTGGAGTATTTACGGTAAACTGCCCACTTGGCAGTACATCAAGTGTATCATAT
GCCAAGTACGCCCCCTATTGACGTCAATGACGGTAAATGGCCCGCCTGGCATTATGCCCAGTACATGACC
TTATGGGACTTTCCTACTTGGCAGTACATCTACGTATTAGTCATCGCTATTACCATGGTGATGCGGTTTT
GGCAGTACATCAATGGGCGTGGATAGCGGTTTGACTCACGGGGATTTCCAAGTCTCCACCCCATTGACGT
CAATGGGAGTTTGTTTTGGCACCAAAATCAACGGGACTTTCCAAAATGTCGTAACAACTCCGCCCCATTG
ACGCAAATGGGCGGTAGGCGTGTACGGTGGGAGGTCTATATAAGCAGAGCTGGTTTAGTGAACCGTCAGA
TCCGCTAGCGCTACCGGACTCAGATCTCGAGCTCAAGCTTCGAATTCTGCAGTCGACTGCCACCATGGCC
GTCAATGTGTACTCCACATCTGTGACCAGTGAAAATCTGAGTCGCCATGATATGCTTGCATGGGTCAACG
ACTCCCTGCACCTCAACTATACCAAGATAGAACAGCTTTGTTCAGGGGCAGCCTACTGCCAGTTCATGGA
CATGCTCTTCCCCGGCTGTGTGCACTTGAGGAAAGTGAAGTTCCAGGCCAAACTAGAGCATGAATACATC
CACAACTTCAAGGTGCTGCAAGCAGCTTTCAAGAAGATGGGTGTTGACAAAATCATTCCTGTAGAGAAAT
TAGTGAAAGGAAAATTCCAAGATAATTTTGAGTTTATTCAGTGGTTTAAGAAATTCTTTGACGCAAACTA
TGATGGAAAGGATTACAACCCTCTGCTGGCGCGGCAGGGCCAGGACGTAGCGCCACCTCCTAACCCAGGT
GATCAGATCTTCAACAAATCCAAGAAACTCATTGGCACAGCAGTTCCACAGAGGACGTCCCCCACAGGCC
CAAAAAACATGCAGACCTCTGGCCGGCTGAGCAATGTGGCCCCCCCCTGCATTCTCCGGAAGAATCCTCC
ATCAGCCCGAAATGGCGGCCATGAGACTGATGCCCAAATTCTTGAACTCAACCAACAGCTGGTGGACTTG
AAGCTGACAGTGGATGGGCTGGAGAAGGAACGTGACTTCTACTTCAGCAAACTTCGTGACATCGAGCTCA
TCTGCCAGGAGCATGAAAGTGAAAACAGCCCTGTTATCTCAGGCATCATTGGCATCCTCTATGCCACAGA
GGAAGGATTCGCACCCCCTGAGGACGATGAGATTGAAGAGCATCAACAAGAAGACCAGGACGAGTACCTG
GATCCACCGGTCGCCACCATGGTGAGCAAGGGCGAGGAGGATAACATGGCCATCATCAAGGAGTTCATGC
GCTTCAAGGTGCACATGGAGGGCTCCGTGAACGGCCACGAGTTCGAGATCGAGGGCGAGGGCGAGGGCCG
CCCCTACGAGGGCACCCAGACCGCCAAGCTGAAGGTGACCAAGGGTGGCCCCCTGCCCTTCGCCTGGGAC
ATCCTGTCCCCTCAGTTCATGTACGGCTCCAAGGCCTACGTGAAGCACCCCGCCGACATCCCCGACTACT
TGAAGCTGTCCTTCCCCGAGGGCTTCAAGTGGGAGCGCGTGATGAACTTCGAGGACGGCGGCGTGGTGAC
CGTGACCCAGGACTCCTCCCTGCAGGACGGCGAGTTCATCTACAAGGTGAAGCTGCGCGGCACCAACTTC
CCCTCCGACGGCCCCGTAATGCAGAAGAAGACCATGGGCTGGGAGGCCTCCTCCGAGCGGATGTACCCCG
AGGACGGCGCCCTGAAGGGCGAGATCAAGCAGAGGCTGAAGCTGAAGGACGGCGGCCACTACGACGCTGA
GGTCAAGACCACCTACAAGGCCAAGAAGCCCGTGCAGCTGCCCGGCGCCTACAACGTCAACATCAAGTTG
GACATCACCTCCCACAACGAGGACTACACCATCGTGGAACAGTACGAACGCGCCGAGGGCCGCCACTCCA
CCGGCGGCATGGACGAGCTGTACAAGGGCGGCATGGAGAAGAGCTTCGTGATCACCGACCCCCGCCTGCC
CGACAACCCCATCATCTTCGCCAGCGACGGCTTCCTGGAGCTGACCGAGTACAGCAGAGAGGAGATCCTG
GGCCGCAACGGCCGCTTCCTGCAGGGCCCCGAGACCGACCAGGCCACCGTGCAGAAGATCCGCGACGCCA
TCCGCGACCAGCGCGAGATCACCGTGCAGCTGATCAACTACACCAAGAGCGGCAAGAAGTTCTGGAACCT
GCTGCACCTGCAGCCCATGCGCGACCAGAAGGGCGAGCTGCAGTACTTCATCGGCGTGCAGCTGGACGGC
TAAAGCGGCCGCGACTCTAGATCATAATCAGCCATACCACATTTGTAGAGGTTTTACTTGCTTTAAAAAA
CCTCCCACACCTCCCCCTGAACCTGAAACATAAAATGAATGCAATTGTTGTTGTTAACTTGTTTATTGCA
GCTTATAATGGTTACAAATAAAGCAATAGCATCACAAATTTCACAAATAAAGCATTTTTTTCACTGCATT
CTAGTTGTGGTTTGTCCAAACTCATCAATGTATCTTAAGGCGTAAATTGTAAGCGTTAATATTTTGTTAA
AATTCGCGTTAAATTTTTGTTAAATCAGCTCATTTTTTAACCAATAGGCCGAAATCGGCAAAATCCCTTA
TAAATCAAAAGAATAGACCGAGATAGGGT
[37 nt withheld, positions 2970-3006]
AAAGAACGTGGACTCCAACGTCAAAGG
[49 nt withheld, positions 3034-3082]
T
[91 nt withheld, positions 3084-3174]
G
[124 nt withheld, positions 3176-3299]
CAGGTGGCACTTTTCGGGGAAATGTGCGCGGAACCCCTATTTGTTTATTTTTCTAAATACATTCAAATAT
GTATCCGCTCATGAGACAATAACCCTGATAAATGCTTCAATAATATTGAAAAAGGAAGAGTCCTGAGGCG
GAAAGAACCAGCTGTGGAATGTGTGTCAGTTAGGGTGTGGAAAGTCCCCAGGCTCCCCAGCAGGCAGAAG
TATGCAAAGCATGCATCTCAATTAGTCAGCAACCAGGTGTGGAAAGTCCCCAGGCTCCCCAGCAGGCAGA
AGTATGCAAAGCATGCATCTCAATTAGTCAGCAACCATAGTCCCGCCCCTAACTCCGCCCATCCCGCCCC
TAACTCCGCCCAGTTCCGCCCATTCTCCGCCCCATGGCTGACTAATTTTTTTTATTTATGCAGAGGCCGA
GGCCGCCTCGGCCTCTGAGCTATTCCAGAAGTAGTGAGGAGGCTTTTTTGGAGGCCTAGGCTTTTGCAAA
GATCGATCAAGAGACAGGATGAGGATCGTTTCGCATGATTGAACAAGATGGATTGCACGCAGGTTCTCCG
GCCGCTTGGGTGGAGAGGCTATTCGGCTATGACTGGGCACAACAGACAATCGGCTGCTCTGATGCCGCCG
TGTTCCGGCTGTCAGCGCAGGGGCGCCCGGTTCTTTTTGTCAAGACCGACCTGTCCGGTGCCCTGAATGA
ACTGCAAGACGAGGCAGCGCGGCTATCGTGGCTGGCCACGACGGGCGTTCCTTGCGCAGCTGTGCTCGAC
GTTGTCACTGAAGCGGGAAGGGACTGGCTGCTATTGGGCGAAGTGCCGGGGCAGGATCTCCTGTCATCTC
ACCTTGCTCCTGCCGAGAAAGTATCCATCATGGCTGATGCAATGCGGCGGCTGCATACGCTTGATCCGGC
TACCTGCCCATTCGACCACCAAGCGAAACATCGCATCGAGCGAGCACGTACTCGGATGGAAGCCGGTCTT
GTCGATCAGGATGATCTGGACGAAGAGCATCAGGGGCTCGCGCCAGCCGAACTGTTCGCCAGGCTCAAGG
CGAGCATGCCCGACGGCGAGGATCTCGTCGTGACCCATGGCGATGCCTGCTTGCCGAATATCATGGTGGA
AAATGGCCGCTTTTCTGGATTCATCGACTGTGGCCGGCTGGGTGTGGCGGACCGCTATCAGGACATAGCG
TTGGCTACCCGTGATATTGCTGAAGAGCTTGGCGGCGAATGGGCTGACCGCTTCCTCGTGCTTTACGGTA
TCGCCGCTCCCGATTCGCAGCGCATCGCCTTCTATCGCCTTCTTGACGAGTTCTTCTGAGCGGGACTCTG
GGGTTCGAAATGACCGACCAAGCGACGCCCAACCTGCCATCACGAGATTTCGATTCCACCGCCGCCTTCT
ATGAAAGGTTGGGCTTCGGAATCGTTTTCCGGGACGCCGGCTGGATGATCCTCCAGCGCGGGGATCTCAT
GCTGGAGTTCTTCGCCCACCCTAGGGGGAGGCTAACTGAAACACGGAAGGAGACAATACCGGAAGGAACC
CGCGCTATGACGGCAATAAAAAGACAGAATAAAACGCACGGTGTTGGGTCGTTTGTTCATAAACGCGGGG
TTCGGTCCCAGGGCTGGCACTCTGTCGATACCCCACCGAGACCCCATTGGGGCCAATACGCCCGCGTTTC
TTCCTTTTCCCCACCCCACCCCCCAAGTTCGGGTGAAGGCCCAGGGCTCGCAGCCAACGTCGGGGCGGCA
GGCCCTGCCATAGCCTCAGGTTACTCATATATACTTTAGATTGATTTAAAACTTCATTTTTAATTTAAAA
GGATCTAGGTGAAGATCCTTTTTGATAATCTCATGACCAAAATCCCTTAACGTGAGTTTTCGTTCCACTG
AGCGTCAGACCCCGTAGAAAAGATCAAAGGATCTTCTTGAGATCCTTTTTTTCTGCGCGTAATCTGCTGC
TTGCAAACAAAAAAACCACCGCTACCAGCGGTGGTTTGTTTGCCGGATCAAGAGCTACCAACTCTTTTTC
CGAAGGTAACTGGCTTCAGCAGAGCGCAGATACCAAATACTGTTCTTCTAGTGTAGCCGTAGTTAGGCCA
CCACTTCAAGAACTCTGTAGCACCGCCTACATACCTCGCTCTGCTAATCCTGTTACCAGTGGCTGCTGCC
AGTGGCGATAAGTCGTGTCTTACCGGGTTGGACTCAAGACGATAGTTACCGGATAAGGCGCAGCGGTCGG
GCTGAACGGGGGGTTCGTGCACACAGCCCAGCTTGGAGCGAACGACCTACACCGAACTGAGATACCTACA
GCGTGAGCTATGAGAAAGCGCCACGCTTCCCGAAGGGAGAAAGGCGGACAGGTATCCGGTAAGCGGCAGG
GTCGGAACAGGAGAGCGCACGAGGGAGCTTCCAGGGGGAAACGCCTGGTATCTTTATAGTCCTGTCGGGT
TTCGCCACCTCTGACTTGAGCGTCGATTTTTGTGATGCTCGTCAGGGGGGCGGAGCCTATGGAAAAACGC
CAGCAACGCGGCCTTTTTACGGTTCCTGGCCTTTTGCTGGCCTTTTGCTCACATGTTCTTTCCTGC
Features (pLannotate 1.2.2; 17 found; start..end, strand, type, name):
      2..36      +  rep_origin     RSF ori (fragment): Plasmids containing the RSF 1030 origin of replication can be propagated in E. coli cells that contain additional plasmids with compatible origins.
    104..407     +  enhancer       CMV enhancer: human cytomegalovirus immediate early enhancer
    408..611     +  promoter       CMV promoter: human cytomegalovirus (CMV) immediate early promoter
    634..687     +  misc_feature   MCS (fragment): multiple cloning site
    695..1537    +  CDS            MAPRE3: MARE3_HUMAN - Experimental evidence at protein level: Swiss-Prot protein existence level 1. Plus-end tracking protein (+TIP) that binds to the plus-end of microtubules and regulates the dynamics of the microtubule cytoskeleton. Promotes microtubule growth. May be involved in spindle function by stabilizing microtubules and anchoring them at centrosomes. Also acts as a regulator of minus-end microtubule organization: interacts with the complex formed by AKAP9 and PDE4DIP, leading to recruit CAMSAP2 to the Golgi apparatus, thereby tethering non- centrosomal minus-end microtubules to the Golgi, a
   1559..2266    +  CDS            mCherry: mCherry is a basic (constitutively fluorescent) red fluorescent protein published in 2004, derived from Discosoma sp.. It is reported to be a very rapidly-maturing monomer with low acid sensitivity.
   2273..2593    +  CDS            miniSOG: mini singlet oxygen generator, a fluorescent flavoprotein suitable for correlated light and electron microscopy (Shu et al., 2011)
   2610..2693    +  CDS            large T antigen (fragment): large T antigen from SV40 (simian virus 40)
   2716..2837    +  polyA_signal   SV40 poly(A) signal: SV40 polyadenylation signal
   2871..3299    -  rep_origin     f1 ori (sequence partly withheld): f1 bacteriophage origin of replication; arrow indicates direction of (+) strand synthesis
   3326..3430    +  promoter       AmpR promoter: bla
   3432..3789    +  promoter       SV40 promoter: SV40 enhancer and early promoter
   3824..4618    +  CDS            NeoR/KanR: aminoglycoside phosphotransferase from Tn5; aph(3')-II (or nptII); confers resistance to neomycin, kanamycin, and G418 (Geneticin®)
   4639..4791    +  CDS            ble (fragment): BLE_KLEPN - Experimental evidence at protein level: Swiss-Prot protein existence level 1. Binding protein with a strong affinity to the bleomycin family of antibiotics. Binds to CL990; an antimitotic-antibiotic compound. From Klebsiella pneumoniae.
   4850..4897    +  polyA_signal   HSV TK poly(A) signal: herpes simplex virus thymidine kinase polyadenylation signal (Cole and Stacy, 1985)
   4988..5004    -  polyA_signal   bGH poly(A) signal (fragment): bovine growth hormone polyadenylation signal
   5226..5814    +  rep_origin     ori: high-copy-number ColE1/pMB1/pBR322/pUC origin of replication
