[The description below was written by a language model from this plasmid's Addgene catalogue record and pLannotate feature annotations shown in this document.]
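Description:
mCherry-miniSOG-EB3-7 is a mammalian expression plasmid that produces human EB3 (MAPRE3), a microtubule plus-end tracking protein, fused to a tandem mCherry-miniSOG tag. The sequenced record is 5,885 nt. The backbone has the layout of a standard N1/C1-type fluorescent protein vector. A high-copy ColE1/pUC origin supports propagation in E. coli, and an f1 origin is also present. A single Tn5 NeoR/KanR gene sits downstream of both a bacterial bla promoter and the SV40 early promoter and ends in an HSV TK polyadenylation signal. This dual-promoter arrangement gives kanamycin resistance in bacteria and G418 selection in mammalian cells. Short annotated fragments (RSF ori, ble, bGH poly(A), SV40 large T antigen) appear to be backbone remnants or partial matches, not functional units.

Expression is driven by the CMV immediate-early enhancer and promoter and terminated by the SV40 poly(A) signal. The catalogue entry lists the mCherry-miniSOG tag as N-terminal. The feature table instead places the MAPRE3 coding sequence first, followed by mCherry and then miniSOG, so in the sequenced plasmid the tag lies at the C-terminus of EB3. The "7" in the name may refer to the linker between EB3 and the tag, but the record does not say so.

mCherry provides constitutive red fluorescence. miniSOG is a small green-fluorescent flavoprotein that generates singlet oxygen on illumination, which makes it suitable for correlated light and electron microscopy. The excitation and emission values in the record (448/473 and 500/528) correspond to miniSOG. The construct is intended for labelling growing microtubule ends in mammalian cells, for fluorescence imaging and for ultrastructural localisation.
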