Addgene plasmid #55089: mCherry-miniSOG-EB3-7
Purpose: Localization: MT End Binding Protein, Excitation: 448 / 473, Emission: 500 / 528
Depositing lab: Michael Davidson. Publication: A genetically encoded tag for correlated light and electron microscopy of intact cells, tissues, and organisms. Shu X, Lev-Ram V, Deerinck TJ, Qi Y, Ramko EB, Davidson MW, Jin Y, Ellisman MH, Tsien RY. PLoS Biol. 2011 Apr;9(4):e1001041. doi: 10.1371/journal.pbio.1001041. Epub 2011 Apr 5. PubMed 21483721.
Backbone
  Vector backbone: mCherry-miniSOG
  Backbone size w/o insert (bp): 5500
  Vector type: Mammalian Expression
  Selectable markers: Neomycin (select with G418)
Growth in bacteria
  Bacterial resistance: Kanamycin, 50 μg/mL
  Growth temperature: 37°C
  Growth strain: DH5alpha
  Copy number: High Copy
Gene/Insert
  Gene/Insert name: EB3 (alt name: NM_012326.2)
  Species: H. sapiens (human)
  Entrez Gene: MAPRE3 (a.k.a. EB3, EBF3, EBF3-S, RP3)
  Promoter: CMV
  Tag / fusion protein: mCherry-miniSOG (N terminal on backbone)
  Cloning method: Unknown
  Sequencing primers: 5′ CMV-F; 3′ SV40pA-R
Terms and licenses: Academic/Nonprofit Terms; Industry Terms: Not Available to Industry
Depositor comments: . Excitation = 448 / 473; Emission = 500 / 528
How to cite: mCherry-miniSOG-EB3-7 was a gift from Michael Davidson (Addgene plasmid # 55089 ; http://n2t.net/addgene:55089 ; RRID:Addgene_55089)
